Addgene plasmid #72917: Gg 1.8kb rhodopsin GFP
Purpose: Rhodopsin promoter from chicken (Gallus gallus) gDNA chr12:19,499,638–19,501,514 in galGal4 driving GFP
Depositing lab: Joseph Corbo. Depositing organization: Washington University in Saint Louis. Publication: Transcriptome profiling of developing photoreceptor subtypes reveals candidate genes involved in avian photoreceptor diversification. Enright JM, Lawrence KA, Hadzic T, Corbo JC. J Comp Neurol. 2015 Mar 1;523(4):649-68. doi: 10.1002/cne.23702. Epub 2014 Dec 1. PubMed 25349106.
Backbone
  Vector backbone: pCAGGS
  Modifications to backbone: no basal GFP Hsiau TH, Diaconu C, Myers CA, Lee J, Cepko CL, Corbo JC.2007. The cis-regulatory logic of the mammalian photore-ceptor transcriptional network. PloS One 2:e643.
Growth in bacteria
  Bacterial resistance: Ampicillin, 100 μg/mL
  Growth temperature: 37°C
  Growth strain: DH5alpha
  Copy number: Unknown
Gene/Insert
  Gene/Insert name: chicken rhodopsin
  Species: G. gallus (chicken)
  Insert size (bp): 1880
  Entrez Gene: RHO (a.k.a. CSNBAD1, OPN2, RDP1, RP4, opsin-2)
  Cloning method: Restriction Enzyme; 5′ cloning site XhoI (not destroyed); 3′ cloning site EcoRI (not destroyed)
  Sequencing primers: 5′ GGACTTAGTACCGGCAGAGG; 3′ TCAGCGTCGGTTTTTGTATG
Terms and licenses: Academic/Nonprofit Terms; Industry Terms: Not Available to Industry
How to cite: Gg 1.8kb rhodopsin GFP was a gift from Joseph Corbo (Addgene plasmid # 72917 ; http://n2t.net/addgene:72917 ; RRID:Addgene_72917)
