[The description below was written by a language model from this plasmid's Addgene catalogue record and pLannotate feature annotations shown in this document.]
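Description:
Gg 1.8kb rhodopsin GFP is a promoter-reporter plasmid built on a modified pCAGGS backbone, described in the record as a "no basal GFP" version, meaning the reporter has no promoter of its own, so fluorescence depends on the regulatory DNA cloned upstream. Consistent with this, the feature table of the 5,750 bp depositor sequence shows none of the usual pCAGGS CAG promoter elements. The plasmid is propagated in E. coli through a high-copy ColE1/pUC-type origin and selected with ampicillin via the AmpR (β-lactamase) gene and its native promoter. Leftover backbone elements include a lac promoter/operator region with small lacI fragments, plus an SV40 origin of replication and an SV40 polyadenylation signal.

The insert is an approximately 1.88 kb fragment of chicken (Gallus gallus) genomic DNA from the rhodopsin (RHO) locus on chromosome 12, cloned between XhoI and EcoRI sites that both remain intact. This fragment is not annotated in the feature table, but the unannotated stretch before the multiple cloning site remnant matches its expected size and position. Immediately downstream lies the EGFP coding sequence, followed by a short β-globin-derived fragment and the rabbit β-globin poly(A) signal, which completes the transcription unit. GFP expression therefore reports the cis-regulatory activity of the chicken rhodopsin upstream region, which would be expected to be rod photoreceptor-specific. The associated work concerns transcriptome profiling of developing avian photoreceptor subtypes, so the construct presumably serves to fluorescently label rhodopsin-expressing photoreceptors in the chicken retina. The record does not state the delivery method.
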