Features (pLannotate 1.2.2; 15 found; start..end, strand, type, name):
   1930..1960    +  misc_feature   MCS (fragment): multiple cloning site
   1968..2687    +  CDS            EGFP: the original enhanced GFP (Yang et al., 1996) mammalian codon-optimized
   2697..2768    +  CDS            HBB (fragment): HBB_PONPY - Experimental evidence at transcript level: Swiss-Prot protein existence level 2. Involved in oxygen transport from the lung to the various peripheral tissues. From Pongo pygmaeus (Bornean orangutan).
   2839..2894    +  polyA_signal   β-globin poly(A) signal: rabbit β-globin polyadenylation signal (Gil and Proudfoot, 1987)
   3277..3293    -  protein_bind   lac operator: The lac repressor binds to the lac operator to inhibit transcription in E. coli. This inhibition can be relieved by adding lactose or isopropyl-β-D-thiogalactopyranoside (IPTG). lac repressor encoded by lacI
   3301..3331    -  promoter       lac promoter: promoter for the E. coli lac operon
   3346..3367    -  protein_bind   CAP binding site: CAP binding activates transcription in the presence of cAMP. E. coli catabolite activator protein
   3380..3419    -  CDS            lacI (fragment): lac repressor; lacI; The lac repressor binds to the lac operator to inhibit transcription in E. coli. This inhibition can be relieved by adding lactose or isopropyl-β-D-thiogalactopyranoside (IPTG).
   3426..3448    +  promoter       SV40 promoter (fragment): SV40 enhancer and early promoter
   3472..3607    +  rep_origin     SV40 ori: SV40 origin of replication
   3627..3761    +  polyA_signal   SV40 poly(A) signal: SV40 polyadenylation signal
   3763..3817    -  CDS            lacI (fragment): lac repressor; lacI; The lac repressor binds to the lac operator to inhibit transcription in E. coli. This inhibition can be relieved by adding lactose or isopropyl-β-D-thiogalactopyranoside (IPTG).
   4000..4588    -  rep_origin     ori: high-copy-number ColE1/pMB1/pBR322/pUC origin of replication
   4759..5619    -  CDS            AmpR: β-lactamase; bla; confers resistance to ampicillin, carbenicillin, and related antibiotics
   5620..5724    -  promoter       AmpR promoter: bla
>Addgene plasmid #72917 | Gg 1.8kb rhodopsin GFP | depositor full sequence | sequence record 135955 | Gg 1.8kb rhodopsin GFP sequence 5750 bps
GTCGACGATATCTCTAGAGATTCGCCCTTGGTACCGCTCGAGGGACTTAGTACCGGCAGAGGATGTGTGA
GGAGGTGGCATTTGCACACCAACAGCAGGAGGACTTTGGTGGCTGTGAAGGCAATAGAGGCCCACCTTTG
GTTATGGGAAGCCAGGCTTTCAGTGGTAACAATGCTTCTGTGAGATGTTCCCCACATAGAGGAAGAGTTT
CTCTGCTTGGCCTTCTCTTTGAAGAGAACACAAAGCTTTCTGCTTTCTCCCTTCGAACTGTTTTGCGTGC
ACTGAGCTAACCTGCAGGGAACACTGGTAAAAACACGGCAGGAACTGAAGCTGGTTAATTAAGGCCAAGC
TGACACAAGCCCTTGCTCATCTCTCAACTGCGAGCTCCAGGCCTGGCGCATCCCCCTCTGTGCTGTATGG
GGCACTCAGGTACCCCTCCTCTGCTCTTGGCTGCATTGACGTAGCGAGAAAAGTGATAAACGGAGGATGC
AAAAAGGGGAAGAGATGGGGGCAAATAGCTTTGGAAGCTGAAGGACTGATCACAGTGGTGTGAACTATAA
AGAATAACCTTGTCCAGCAAAGAGACCCTTTGTGGTAGGCTTCACTTTGAAAAGTTAAAACCAGAGAACA
TCTAACAGCTGCTGGCTAGCATGAAGAATGTTCAAAACAACACCGGGCACATCAAGCAGGGAGACAGATC
TAACGACAGCTTCCCCTGCAGCTCTAATGCCCATCTCCATGGAACTCATCACTTTTGCAGGGTTTCAAGG
AGACTGAAGATGTCTGTCATCAGAGTAAGAGGTCAAATGTTGGCTTCAGTTCAGAACTTGTGCCTTGTCC
ACAACCCTTCTCTGGATCAAGGCAGAACGATATCTGTCCAAGACAGATGGACAGATGGAGGTTATTTTTT
AGGTGCTGCCGATGTAGCTGCTGTGATGCAAACTGTGTATGAAGACAAGAACAGAGGAGGTGATGCAACT
GGAAGCCTGCTAGCAGGATCAGTGCTTCACTGTGCTGTTCAAACCTTACCAGACAAATTTTGCAGCACAA
AAAGCAGGTGGCTGAGAGCGCATAGAAGAAGTGCTGCTGATGGCCATGCTGCCAAGCACAGCCTTTCATC
AGCCTACCCCTGAAAATGGCAGCTGTGACGGGACAGGCTGCTGTCACAGCCCTGCAGTCCTGCTGTCAGA
GCAGGCCCCTGCTATGGAGGGACTGCACCAAGCACGTCCAGCCCAGCCGCTGCAGTGCCCAGACCCATGG
CCTGGGGGTTCTGAACCACAAAATTCATTCCTGTTTGCTTTGGTCAAGCACAACCACAGGAAGGATCCTG
TGTGCTTTGTCTTTCTCTGACGCTCTTTGCCCGTTGGCCTGGCAGTAACGTGTCCCATTTCCCATATCCC
TCTGTGGGTAAACTGAGGCATTTTGAACTGATGGGCGCTGCAGCCTGTGATGGGCTGATGGGGCACCCTG
TGGGGCACGGGGCGGTGGGCGTCCAGCCCGGGCTGCGGCGGGCAATGAGTGCTTTGGGCCCAGGCAGCGG
GCGCTCAGCCCTGGGGCAGCAGCACAGTGTGCCAGGGAGCGCTGTGTGCAGGTGGGGCTGCCGTCCGGTT
TGGGCTCCCACACAAGCAGTGCAGAGCTTCCTGTCTGCGTATGACCATGAACCGTGGTCTCCAACAATGA
CAGTGTGGGCCAGAAACAGGTGTCACCTTAATACCCACCCAGAAAAGCCAATTACCCCTGGATGATTATG
ATTAATAACTCTCTAAGCCCTAATCGCGCTGACACCGATGCCCGGGGCTTACTGCAGGGGGCACTTTATA
AGGGACGCCCTACAGCTGCTTCTCTGCGGGGCGACAGCAGAGGCTGGGCAGCGGTGCGAGCCCAACTGCA
GGGTGATTCCCCCATACAAAAACCGACGCTGAGAATTCCCGACGGTACCGCGGGCCCGGGATCCACCGGT
CGCCACCATGGTGAGCAAGGGCGAGGAGCTGTTCACCGGGGTGGTGCCCATCCTGGTCGAGCTGGACGGC
GACGTAAACGGCCACAAGTTCAGCGTGTCCGGCGAGGGCGAGGGCGATGCCACCTACGGCAAGCTGACCC
TGAAGTTCATCTGCACCACCGGCAAGCTGCCCGTGCCCTGGCCCACCCTCGTGACCACCCTGACCTACGG
CGTGCAGTGCTTCAGCCGCTACCCCGACCACATGAAGCAGCACGACTTCTTCAAGTCCGCCATGCCCGAA
GGCTACGTCCAGGAGCGCACCATCTTCTTCAAGGACGACGGCAACTACAAGACCCGCGCCGAGGTGAAGT
TCGAGGGCGACACCCTGGTGAACCGCATCGAGCTGAAGGGCATCGACTTCAAGGAGGACGGCAACATCCT
GGGGCACAAGCTGGAGTACAACTACAACAGCCACAACGTCTATATCATGGCCGACAAGCAGAAGAACGGC
ATCAAGGTGAACTTCAAGATCCGCCACAACATCGAGGACGGCAGCGTGCAGCTCGCCGACCACTACCAGC
AGAACACCCCCATCGGCGACGGCCCCGTGCTGCTGCCCGACAACCACTACCTGAGCACCCAGTCCGCCCT
GAGCAAAGACCCCAACGAGAAGCGCGATCACATGGTCCTGCTGGAGTTCGTGACCGCCGCCGGGATCACT
CTCGGCATGGACGAGCTGTACAAGTAAAGCGGCCGCACTCCTCAGGTGCAGGCTGCCTATCAGAAGGTGG
TGGCTGGTGTGGCCAATGCCCTGGCTCACAAATACCACTGAGATCTTTTTCCCTCTGCCAAAAATTATGG
GGACATCATGAAGCCCCTTGAGCATCTGACTTCTGGCTAATAAAGGAAATTTATTTTCATTGCAATAGTG
TGTTGGAATTTTTTGTGTCTCTCACTCGGAAGGACATATGGGAGGGCAAATCATTTAAAACATCAGAATG
AGTATTTGGTTTAGAGTTTGGCAACATATGCCATATGCTGGCTGCCATGAACAAAGGTGGCTATAAAGAG
GTCATCAGTATATGAAACAGCCCCCTGCTGTCCATTCCTTATTCCATAGAAAAGCCTTGACTTGAGGTTA
GATTTTTTTTATATTTTGTTTTGTGTTATTTTTTTCTTTAACATCCCTAAAATTTTCCTTACATGTTTTA
CTAGCCAGATTTTTCCTCCTCTCCTGACTACTCCCAGTCATAGCTGTCCCTCTTCTCTTATGAAGATCCC
TCGACCTGCAGCCCAAGCTTGGCGTAATCATGGTCATAGCTGTTTCCTGTGTGAAATTGTTATCCGCTCA
CAATTCCACACAACATACGAGCCGGAAGCATAAAGTGTAAAGCCTGGGGTGCCTAATGAGTGAGCTAACT
CACATTAATTGCGTTGCGCTCACTGCCCGCTTTCCAGTCGGGAAACCTGTCGTGCCAGCGGATCCGCATC
TCAATTAGTCAGCAACCATAGTCCCGCCCCTAACTCCGCCCATCCCGCCCCTAACTCCGCCCAGTTCCGC
CCATTCTCCGCCCCATGGCTGACTAATTTTTTTTATTTATGCAGAGGCCGAGGCCGCCTCGGCCTCTGAG
CTATTCCAGAAGTAGTGAGGAGGCTTTTTTGGAGGCCTAGGCTTTTGCAAAAAGCTAACTTGTTTATTGC
AGCTTATAATGGTTACAAATAAAGCAATAGCATCACAAATTTCACAAATAAAGCATTTTTTTCACTGCAT
TCTAGTTGTGGTTTGTCCAAACTCATCAATGTATCTTATCATGTCTGGATCCGCTGCATTAATGAATCGG
CCAACGCGCGGGGAGAGGCGGTTTGCGTATTGGGCGCTCTTCCGCTTCCTCGCTCACTGACTCGCTGCGC
TCGGTCGTTCGGCTGCGGCGAGCGGTATCAGCTCACTCAAAGGCGGTAATACGGTTATCCACAGAATCAG
GGGATAACGCAGGAAAGAACATGTGAGCAAAAGGCCAGCAAAAGGCCAGGAACCGTAAAAAGGCCGCGTT
GCTGGCGTTTTTCCATAGGCTCCGCCCCCCTGACGAGCATCACAAAAATCGACGCTCAAGTCAGAGGTGG
CGAAACCCGACAGGACTATAAAGATACCAGGCGTTTCCCCCTGGAAGCTCCCTCGTGCGCTCTCCTGTTC
CGACCCTGCCGCTTACCGGATACCTGTCCGCCTTTCTCCCTTCGGGAAGCGTGGCGCTTTCTCAATGCTC
ACGCTGTAGGTATCTCAGTTCGGTGTAGGTCGTTCGCTCCAAGCTGGGCTGTGTGCACGAACCCCCCGTT
CAGCCCGACCGCTGCGCCTTATCCGGTAACTATCGTCTTGAGTCCAACCCGGTAAGACACGACTTATCGC
CACTGGCAGCAGCCACTGGTAACAGGATTAGCAGAGCGAGGTATGTAGGCGGTGCTACAGAGTTCTTGAA
GTGGTGGCCTAACTACGGCTACACTAGAAGGACAGTATTTGGTATCTGCGCTCTGCTGAAGCCAGTTACC
TTCGGAAAAAGAGTTGGTAGCTCTTGATCCGGCAAACAAACCACCGCTGGTAGCGGTGGTTTTTTTGTTT
GCAAGCAGCAGATTACGCGCAGAAAAAAAGGATCTCAAGAAGATCCTTTGATCTTTTCTACGGGGTCTGA
CGCTCAGTGGAACGAAAACTCACGTTAAGGGATTTTGGTCATGAGATTATCAAAAAGGATCTTCACCTAG
ATCCTTTTAAATTAAAAATGAAGTTTTAAATCAATCTAAAGTATATATGAGTAAACTTGGTCTGACAGTT
ACCAATGCTTAATCAGTGAGGCACCTATCTCAGCGATCTGTCTATTTCGTTCATCCATAGTTGCCTGACT
CCCCGTCGTGTAGATAACTACGATACGGGAGGGCTTACCATCTGGCCCCAGTGCTGCAATGATACCGCGA
GACCCACGCTCACCGGCTCCAGATTTATCAGCAATAAACCAGCCAGCCGGAAGGGCCGAGCGCAGAAGTG
GTCCTGCAACTTTATCCGCCTCCATCCAGTCTATTAATTGTTGCCGGGAAGCTAGAGTAAGTAGTTCGCC
AGTTAATAGTTTGCGCAACGTTGTTGCCATTGCTACAGGCATCGTGGTGTCACGCTCGTCGTTTGGTATG
GCTTCATTCAGCTCCGGTTCCCAACGATCAAGGCGAGTTACATGATCCCCCATGTTGTGCAAAAAAGCGG
TTAGCTCCTTCGGTCCTCCGATCGTTGTCAGAAGTAAGTTGGCCGCAGTGTTATCACTCATGGTTATGGC
AGCACTGCATAATTCTCTTACTGTCATGCCATCCGTAAGATGCTTTTCTGTGACTGGTGAGTACTCAACC
AAGTCATTCTGAGAATAGTGTATGCGGCGACCGAGTTGCTCTTGCCCGGCGTCAATACGGGATAATACCG
CGCCACATAGCAGAACTTTAAAAGTGCTCATCATTGGAAAACGTTCTTCGGGGCGAAAACTCTCAAGGAT
CTTACCGCTGTTGAGATCCAGTTCGATGTAACCCACTCGTGCACCCAACTGATCTTCAGCATCTTTTACT
TTCACCAGCGTTTCTGGGTGAGCAAAAACAGGAAGGCAAAATGCCGCAAAAAAGGGAATAAGGGCGACAC
GGAAATGTTGAATACTCATACTCTTCCTTTTTCAATATTATTGAAGCATTTATCAGGGTTATTGTCTCAT
GAGCGGATACATATTTGAATGTATTTAGAAAAATAAACAAATAGGGGTTCCGCGCACATTTCCCCGAAAA
GTGCCACCTG
