>Addgene plasmid #72917 | Gg 1.8kb rhodopsin GFP | addgene partial sequence | sequence record 135953 | EGFP-N 5'-CGTCGCCGTCCAGCTCGACCAG-3'
TTGCTCACCATGGTGGCGACCGGTGGATCCCGGGCCCGCGGTACCGTCGGGAATTCTCAGCGTCGGTTTT
TGTATGGGGGAATCACCCTGCAGTTGGGCTCGCACCGCTGCCCAGCCTCTGCTGTCGCCCCGCAGAGAAG
CAGCTGTAGGGCGTCCCTTATAAAGTGCCCCCTGCAGTAAGCCCCGGGCATCGGTGTCAGCGCGATTAGG
GCTTAGAGAGTTATTAATCATAATCATCCAGGGGTAATTGGCTTTTCTGGGTGGGTATTAAGGTGACACC
TGTTTCTGGCCCACACTGTCATTGTTGGAGACCACGGTTCATGGTCATACGCAGACAGGAAGCTCTGCAC
TGCTTGTGTGGGAGCCCAAACCGGACGGCAGCCCCACCTGCACACAGCGCTCCCTGGCACACTGTGCTGC
TGCCCCAGGGCTGAGCGCCCGCTGCCTGGGCCCAAAGCACTCATTGCCCGCCGCAGCCCGGGCTGGACGC
CCACCGCCCCGTGCCCCACAGGGTGCCCCATCAGCCCATCACAGGCTGCAGCGCCCATCAGTTCAAAATG
CCTCAGTTTACCCACAGAGGGATATGGGAAATGGGACACGTTACTGCCAGGCCAACGGGCAAAGAGCGTC
AGAGAAAGACAAAGCACACAGGATCCTTCCTGTGGTTGTGCTTGACCAAAGCAAACAGGAATGAATTTTG
TGGTTCAGAACCCCCAGGCCATGGGTCTGGGCACTGCAGCGGCTGGGCTGGACGTGCTTGGTGCAGTCCC
TCCATAGCAGGG
