>Addgene plasmid #72917 | Gg 1.8kb rhodopsin GFP | addgene partial sequence | sequence record 135954 | pQE-Fwd 5'-CCCGAAAAGTGCCACCTG-3'
GCTCGAGGGACTTAGTACCGGCAGAGGATGTGTGAGGAGGTGGCATTTGCACACCAACAGCAGGAGGACT
TTGGTGGCTGTGAAGGCAATAGAGGCCCACCTTTGGTTATGGGAAGCCAGGCTTTCAGTGGTAACAATGC
TTCTGTGAGATGTTCCCCACATAGAGGAAGAGTTTCTCTGCTTGGCCTTCTCTTTGAAGAGAACACAAAG
CTTTCTGCTTTCTCCCTTCGAACTGTTTTGCGTGCACTGAGCTAACCTGCAGGGAACACTGGTAAAAACA
CGGCAGGAACTGAAGCTGGTTAATTAAGGCCAAGCTGACACAAGCCCTTGCTCATCTCTCAACTGCGAGC
TCCAGGCCTGGCGCATCCCCCTCTGTGCTGTATGGGGCACTCAGGTACCCCTCCTCTGCTCTTGGCTGCA
TTGACGTAGCGAGAAAAGTGATAAACGGAGGATGCAAAAAGGGGAAGAGATGGGGGCAAATAGCTTTGGA
AGCTGAAGGACTGATCACAGTGGTGTGAACTATAAAGAATAACCTTGTCCAGCAAAGAGACCCTTTGTGG
TAGGCTTCACTTTGAAAAGTTAAAACCAGAGAACATCTAACAGCTGCTGGCTAGCATGAAGAATGTTCAA
AACAACACCGGGCACATCAAGCAGGGAGACAGATCTAACGACAGCTTCCCCT
